>Addgene plasmid #175261 | pTub-alpha1-EB3-NeonGreen-T2A-iLifeact-mCherry | addgene full sequence | sequence record 349034 | Addgene NGS Result
AACGCCAGCAACGCGGCCTTTTTACGGTTCCTGGCCTTTTGCTGGCCTTTTGCTCACATGTTCTTTCCTG
CGTTATCCCCTGATTCTGTGGATAACCGTATTACCGCCATGCATTAGTTATTATGCTGAATTCCGTATTA
GGAGGGATGGCTCATTTCTAGGGACAAAATAACACAGGCTCTGGGGTGAGGTAGGGTCGGGTAAGGGGGC
GAGCGGGGAGGGGTGATGGGAGAGCACTACCGCTAAAGAAAGCAAGCTCTCTAGTAAAGCGTTAAGTACT
ACTTTGTATATTGTTTCTCTTTTTTCCTTTCTCTCTCTCTCTCTCTTTGTTTGTTTTTGGTTTTTGAGAC
AGGATATCACACTATATATCCAGGCCGGGTACAAAATAACCGCAGTCCTCCGCTTCCCAATGCTGGGATT
TACAGGCATAAACCACTAAGGGCGGTTATGATGACCTTGAGCTGCAAGTCTTCCTGCCTCTGCCTCCCGG
GTGCTGTTGAGGGTCATAGGCGTGGTCTATTCATACTGAGCTTCTGAATTTTGCTCAAATATTAATAATA
ATAGTAATAATAATAACCACAATAATACAACTGTAAAACTAAACATTTACCCACGCCTTTTTGACCATCA
TTCCCATAGCTCTTGCTACTTTATTTAAAGCGAACAGAGATGTTGAATCCTGACGGAACGTATTTAAATT
TAGTGTAGTATAAATGAAAAGCTGGAATTTACCATAAAGAATCTCAACACAAATTCTGTGATTAAGTGTT
GGGGAAAACCTTAAATTATCCTAACTACAGTTTAAGGTTTAAGCTCCGTATAATCACCCAACCCCCGTTT
TCTTTCTTCCCTCTCTACCCCTCCCCAGCTCCACCCCATAATGGATGCTCGGCTAGTTGCTTTTGCGAGG
CCTTTGTCTGAAGGATGCAAAATCTACGGATGCTAGCGAGGGGGGGAAGGGGGGAGAGATTACCTCATAC
CATGTCGCTTGCACCAATCACCACTCTCCTGTCGCGGCTTCTCTGGGCAGACGGAGGGGTCTGGACCAAC
AGGAAAAGGCCTTGGCCCATCCCCATGGTGACCGAGCTGTATATAAGGAGGCGCATCCGCCCAAGTGCCG
CAGGTTCTCTTACATCGACCGCTTAAGAGTCGCGCTGTAAGAAGCAACACCTCCTCCTCGCCTCCGCCAT
CCACCCGGCAGCCGCGAAGCAGCAACACCGGTGAGCGGGGGATCTCGAGCTCAAGCTTCGAATTCTGCAG
TCGACTGCCACCATGGCCGTCAATGTGTACTCCACATCTGTGACCAGTGAAAATCTGAGTCGCCATGATA
TGCTTGCATGGGTCAACGACTCCCTGCACCTCAACTATACCAAGATAGAACAGCTTTGTTCAGGGGCAGC
CTACTGCCAGTTCATGGACATGCTCTTCCCCGGCTGTGTGCACTTGAGGAAAGTGAAGTTCCAGGCCAAA
CTAGAGCATGAATACATCCACAACTTCAAGGTGCTGCAAGCAGCTTTCAAGAAGATGGGTGTTGACAAAA
TCATTCCTGTAGAGAAATTAGTGAAAGGAAAATTCCAAGATAATTTTGAGTTTATTCAGTGGTTTAAGAA
ATTCTTTGACGCAAACTATGATGGAAAGGATTACAACCCTCTGCTGGCGCGGCAGGGCCAGGACGTAGCG
CCACCTCCTAACCCAGGTGATCAGATCTTCAACAAATCCAAGAAACTCATTGGCACAGCAGTTCCACAGA
GGACGTCCCCCACAGGCCCAAAAAACATGCAGACCTCTGGCCGGCTGAGCAATGTGGCCCCCCCCTGCAT
TCTCCGGAAGAATCCTCCATCAGCCCGAAATGGCGGCCATGAGACTGATGCCCAAATTCTTGAACTCAAC
CAACAGCTGGTGGACTTGAAGCTGACAGTGGATGGGCTGGAGAAGGAACGTGACTTCTACTTCAGCAAAC
TTCGTGACATCGAGCTCATCTGCCAGGAGCATGAAAGTGAAAACAGCCCTGTTATCTCAGGCATCATTGG
CATCCTCTATGCCACAGAGGAAGGATTCGCACCCCCTGAGGACGATGAGATTGAAGAGCATCAACAAGAA
GACCAGGACGAGTACCTGGATCCCGCCACCATGGTGAGCAAGGGCGAGGAGGATAACATGGCCTCTCTCC
CAGCGACACATGAGTTACACATCTTTGGCTCCATCAACGGTGTGGACTTTGACATGGTGGGTCAGGGCAC
CGGCAATCCAAATGATGGTTATGAGGAGTTAAACCTGAAGTCCACCAAGGGTGACCTCCAGTTCTCCCCC
TGGATTCTGGTCCCTCATATCGGGTATGGCTTCCATCAGTACCTGCCCTACCCTGACGGGATGTCGCCTT
TCCAGGCCGCCATGGTAGATGGCTCCGGCTACCAAGTCCATCGCACAATGCAGTTTGAAGATGGTGCCTC
CCTTACTGTTAACTACCGCTACACCTACGAGGGAAGCCACATCAAAGGAGAGGCCCAGGTGAAGGGGACT
GGTTTCCCTGCTGACGGTCCTGTGATGACCAACTCGCTGACCGCTGCGGACTGGTGCAGGTCGAAGAAGA
CTTACCCCAACGACAAAACCATCATCAGTACCTTTAAGTGGAGTTACACCACTGGAAATGGCAAGCGCTA
CCGGAGCACTGCGCGGACCACCTACACCTTTGCCAAGCCAATGGCGGCTAACTATCTGAAGAACCAGCCG
ATGTACGTGTTCCGTAAGACGGAGCTCAAGCACTCCAAGACCGAGCTCAACTTCAAGGAGTGGCAAAAGG
CCTTTACCGATGTGATGGGCATGGACGAGCTGTACAAGGGCAGCGGCGAAGGACGCGGCAGCCTACTGAC
TTGCGGAGATGTCGAAGAGAACCCTGGCCCTGGCGTGGCCGACCTGATCAAGAAGTTCGAGAGCATCAGC
AAGGAGGAGGGGGATCCACCGGTCGCCACCCTGGTGAGCAAGGGCGAGGAGGATAACATGGCCATCATCA
AGGAGTTCATGCGCTTCAAGGTGCACATGGAGGGCTCCGTGAACGGCCACGAGTTCGAGATCGAGGGCGA
GGGCGAGGGCCGCCCCTACGAGGGCACCCAGACCGCCAAGCTGAAGGTGACCAAGGGTGGCCCCCTGCCC
TTCGCCTGGGACATCCTGTCCCCTCAGTTCATGTACGGCTCCAAGGCCTACGTGAAGCACCCCGCCGACA
TCCCCGACTACTTGAAGCTGTCCTTCCCCGAGGGCTTCAAGTGGGAGCGCGTGATGAACTTCGAGGACGG
CGGCGTGGTGACCGTGACCCAGGACTCCTCCCTGCAGGACGGCGAGTTCATCTACAAGGTGAAGCTGCGC
GGCACCAACTTCCCCTCCGACGGCCCCGTAATGCAGAAGAAGACCATGGGCTGGGAGGCCTCCTCCGAGC
GGATGTACCCCGAGGACGGCGCCCTGAAGGGCGAGATCAAGCAGAGGCTGAAGCTGAAGGACGGCGGCCA
CTACGACGCTGAGGTCAAGACCACCTACAAGGCCAAGAAGCCCGTGCAGCTGCCCGGCGCCTACAACGTC
AACATCAAGTTGGACATCACCTCCCACAACGAGGACTACACCATCGTGGAACAGTACGAACGCGCCGAGG
GCCGCCACTCCACCGGCGGCATGGACGAGCTGTACAAGTAATGAGCGGCCGCGACTCTAGATCATAATCA
GCCATACCACATTTGTAGAGGTTTTACTTGCTTTAAAAAACCTCCCACACCTCCCCCTGAACCTGAAACA
TAAAATGAATGCAATTGTTGTTGTTAACTTGTTTATTGCAGCTTATAATGGTTACAAATAAAGCAATAGC
ATCACAAATTTCACAAATAAAGCATTTTTTTCACTGCATTCTAGTTGTGGTTTGTCCAAACTCATCAATG
TATCTTAAGGCGTAAATTGTAAGCGTTAATATTTTGTTAAAATTCGCGTTAAATTTTTGTTAAATCAGCT
CATTTTTTAACCAATAGGCCGAAATCGGCAAAATCCCTTATAAATCAAAAGAATAGACCGAGATAGGGT
[37 nt withheld, positions 4060-4096]
AAAGAACGTGGACTCCAACGTCAAAGG
[49 nt withheld, positions 4124-4172]
T
[91 nt withheld, positions 4174-4264]
G
[124 nt withheld, positions 4266-4389]
CAGGTGGCACTTTTCGGGGAAATGTGCGCGGAACCCCTATTTGTTTATTTTTCTAAATACATTCAAATAT
GTATCCGCTCATGAGACAATAACCCTGATAAATGCTTCAATAATATTGAAAAAGGAAGAGTCCTGAGGCG
GAAAGAACCAGCTGTGGAATGTGTGTCAGTTAGGGTGTGGAAAGTCCCCAGGCTCCCCAGCAGGCAGAAG
TATGCAAAGCATGCATCTCAATTAGTCAGCAACCAGGTGTGGAAAGTCCCCAGGCTCCCCAGCAGGCAGA
AGTATGCAAAGCATGCATCTCAATTAGTCAGCAACCATAGTCCCGCCCCTAACTCCGCCCATCCCGCCCC
TAACTCCGCCCAGTTCCGCCCATTCTCCGCCCCATGGCTGACTAATTTTTTTTATTTATGCAGAGGCCGA
GGCCGCCTCGGCCTCTGAGCTATTCCAGAAGTAGTGAGGAGGCTTTTTTGGAGGCCTAGGCTTTTGCAAA
GATCGATCAAGAGACAGGATGAGGATCGTTTCGCATGATTGAACAAGATGGATTGCACGCAGGTTCTCCG
GCCGCTTGGGTGGAGAGGCTATTCGGCTATGACTGGGCACAACAGACAATCGGCTGCTCTGATGCCGCCG
TGTTCCGGCTGTCAGCGCAGGGGCGCCCGGTTCTTTTTGTCAAGACCGACCTGTCCGGTGCCCTGAATGA
ACTGCAAGACGAGGCAGCGCGGCTATCGTGGCTGGCCACGACGGGCGTTCCTTGCGCAGCTGTGCTCGAC
GTTGTCACTGAAGCGGGAAGGGACTGGCTGCTATTGGGCGAAGTGCCGGGGCAGGATCTCCTGTCATCTC
ACCTTGCTCCTGCCGAGAAAGTATCCATCATGGCTGATGCAATGCGGCGGCTGCATACGCTTGATCCGGC
TACCTGCCCATTCGACCACCAAGCGAAACATCGCATCGAGCGAGCACGTACTCGGATGGAAGCCGGTCTT
GTCGATCAGGATGATCTGGACGAAGAGCATCAGGGGCTCGCGCCAGCCGAACTGTTCGCCAGGCTCAAGG
CGAGCATGCCCGACGGCGAGGATCTCGTCGTGACCCATGGCGATGCCTGCTTGCCGAATATCATGGTGGA
AAATGGCCGCTTTTCTGGATTCATCGACTGTGGCCGGCTGGGTGTGGCGGACCGCTATCAGGACATAGCG
TTGGCTACCCGTGATATTGCTGAAGAGCTTGGCGGCGAATGGGCTGACCGCTTCCTCGTGCTTTACGGTA
TCGCCGCTCCCGATTCGCAGCGCATCGCCTTCTATCGCCTTCTTGACGAGTTCTTCTGAGCGGGACTCTG
GGGTTCGAAATGACCGACCAAGCGACGCCCAACCTGCCATCACGAGATTTCGATTCCACCGCCGCCTTCT
ATGAAAGGTTGGGCTTCGGAATCGTTTTCCGGGACGCCGGCTGGATGATCCTCCAGCGCGGGGATCTCAT
GCTGGAGTTCTTCGCCCACCCTAGGGGGAGGCTAACTGAAACACGGAAGGAGACAATACCGGAAGGAACC
CGCGCTATGACGGCAATAAAAAGACAGAATAAAACGCACGGTGTTGGGTCGTTTGTTCATAAACGCGGGG
TTCGGTCCCAGGGCTGGCACTCTGTCGATACCCCACCGAGACCCCATTGGGGCCAATACGCCCGCGTTTC
TTCCTTTTCCCCACCCCACCCCCCAAGTTCGGGTGAAGGCCCAGGGCTCGCAGCCAACGTCGGGGCGGCA
GGCCCTGCCATAGCCTCAGGTTACTCATATATACTTTAGATTGATTTAAAACTTCATTTTTAATTTAAAA
GGATCTAGGTGAAGATCCTTTTTGATAATCTCATGACCAAAATCCCTTAACGTGAGTTTTCGTTCCACTG
AGCGTCAGACCCCGTAGAAAAGATCAAAGGATCTTCTTGAGATCCTTTTTTTCTGCGCGTAATCTGCTGC
TTGCAAACAAAAAAACCACCGCTACCAGCGGTGGTTTGTTTGCCGGATCAAGAGCTACCAACTCTTTTTC
CGAAGGTAACTGGCTTCAGCAGAGCGCAGATACCAAATACTGTTCTTCTAGTGTAGCCGTAGTTAGGCCA
CCACTTCAAGAACTCTGTAGCACCGCCTACATACCTCGCTCTGCTAATCCTGTTACCAGTGGCTGCTGCC
AGTGGCGATAAGTCGTGTCTTACCGGGTTGGACTCAAGACGATAGTTACCGGATAAGGCGCAGCGGTCGG
GCTGAACGGGGGGTTCGTGCACACAGCCCAGCTTGGAGCGAACGACCTACACCGAACTGAGATACCTACA
GCGTGAGCTATGAGAAAGCGCCACGCTTCCCGAAGGGAGAAAGGCGGACAGGTATCCGGTAAGCGGCAGG
GTCGGAACAGGAGAGCGCACGAGGGAGCTTCCAGGGGGAAACGCCTGGTATCTTTATAGTCCTGTCGGGT
TTCGCCACCTCTGACTTGAGCGTCGATTTTTGTGATGCTCGTCAGGGGGGCGGAGCCTATGGAAA
Features (pLannotate 1.2.2; 15 found; start..end, strand, type, name):
     48..107     +  rep_origin     RSF ori (fragment): Plasmids containing the RSF 1030 origin of replication can be propagated in E. coli cells that contain additional plasmids with compatible origins.
   1231..1265    +  misc_feature   MCS (fragment): multiple cloning site
   1273..2115    +  CDS            MAPRE3: MARE3_HUMAN - Experimental evidence at protein level: Swiss-Prot protein existence level 1. Plus-end tracking protein (+TIP) that binds to the plus-end of microtubules and regulates the dynamics of the microtubule cytoskeleton. Promotes microtubule growth. May be involved in spindle function by stabilizing microtubules and anchoring them at centrosomes. Also acts as a regulator of minus-end microtubule organization: interacts with the complex formed by AKAP9 and PDE4DIP, leading to recruit CAMSAP2 to the Golgi apparatus, thereby tethering non- centrosomal minus-end microtubules to the Golgi, a
   2131..2838    +  CDS            mNeonGreen: mNeonGreen is a basic (constitutively fluorescent) green/yellow fluorescent protein published in 2013, derived from Branchiostoma lanceolatum. It is reported to be a very rapidly-maturing monomer with moderate acid sensitivity.
   2972..3680    +  CDS            mCherry (fragment): monomeric derivative of DsRed fluorescent protein (Shaner et al., 2004) mammalian codon-optimized
   3700..3783    +  CDS            large T antigen (fragment): large T antigen from SV40 (simian virus 40)
   3806..3927    +  polyA_signal   SV40 poly(A) signal: SV40 polyadenylation signal
   3961..4389    -  rep_origin     f1 ori (sequence partly withheld): f1 bacteriophage origin of replication; arrow indicates direction of (+) strand synthesis
   4416..4520    +  promoter       AmpR promoter: bla
   4522..4879    +  promoter       SV40 promoter: SV40 enhancer and early promoter
   4914..5708    +  CDS            NeoR/KanR: aminoglycoside phosphotransferase from Tn5; aph(3')-II (or nptII); confers resistance to neomycin, kanamycin, and G418 (Geneticin®)
   5729..5881    +  CDS            ble (fragment): BLE_KLEPN - Experimental evidence at protein level: Swiss-Prot protein existence level 1. Binding protein with a strong affinity to the bleomycin family of antibiotics. Binds to CL990; an antimitotic-antibiotic compound. From Klebsiella pneumoniae.
   5940..5987    +  polyA_signal   HSV TK poly(A) signal: herpes simplex virus thymidine kinase polyadenylation signal (Cole and Stacy, 1985)
   6078..6094    -  polyA_signal   bGH poly(A) signal (fragment): bovine growth hormone polyadenylation signal
   6316..6904    +  rep_origin     ori: high-copy-number ColE1/pMB1/pBR322/pUC origin of replication
