[The description below was written by a language model from this plasmid's Addgene catalogue record and pLannotate feature annotations shown in this document.]
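Description:
pTub-alpha1-EB3-NeonGreen-T2A-iLifeact-mCherry is a mammalian expression plasmid of about 6.9 kb built on the pTub-alpha1-EGFP backbone, designed to label growing microtubule plus ends and F-actin structures at the same time in living cells. It is propagated in E. coli through a high-copy ColE1/pUC-type origin and selected with kanamycin. The NeoR/KanR gene sits behind tandem bacterial (AmpR) and SV40 early promoters and ends in an HSV TK polyadenylation signal, so the same cassette could also confer G418 resistance in mammalian cells. An f1 origin is also present. Several short hits in the feature table, including fragments of an RSF origin, ble, large T antigen and a bGH poly(A) signal, are probably backbone remnants or partial matches rather than functional parts.

The roughly 2.4 kb insert, cloned between HindIII and NotI, is recorded as being driven by the Tub-alpha1 promoter. The automated annotation does not mark this promoter, though an unannotated stretch lies upstream of the coding region. A single open reading frame encodes human EB3 (MAPRE3), a plus-end tracking protein, fused at its C terminus to mNeonGreen. This is followed by a T2A self-cleaving peptide and then the actin-binding Lifeact peptide fused to mCherry, with an SV40 poly(A) signal terminating the transcript. The T2A element lets the two reporters be produced as separate proteins from one mRNA. In the "improved" iLifeact version, the depositors changed the mCherry start codon from ATG to CTG, leaving a single Kozak-enhanced ATG ahead of Lifeact. This is meant to prevent translation from starting at the fluorophore, which they observed to raise background fluorescence. The associated publication uses the construct to image axon growth and growth cone dynamics in embryonic brain slice cultures.
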