Addgene plasmid #175261: pTub-alpha1-EB3-NeonGreen-T2A-iLifeact-mCherry
Purpose: labelling of microtubule plus end and F-actin structures
Depositing lab: Frank Bradke & Sebastián Dupraz. Depositing organization: Deutsches Zentrum fuer Neurodegenerative Erkrankungen (DZNE). Publication: In Situ Visualization of Axon Growth and Growth Cone Dynamics in Acute Ex Vivo Embryonic Brain Slice Cultures. Alfadil E, Bradke F, Dupraz S. J Vis Exp. 2021 Oct 14;(176). doi: 10.3791/63068. PubMed 34723948.
Backbone
  Vector backbone: pTub-alpha1-EGFP
  Backbone size w/o insert (bp): 4492
  Vector type: Mammalian Expression
Growth in bacteria
  Bacterial resistance: Kanamycin, 50 μg/mL
  Growth temperature: 37°C
  Growth strain: NEB Stable
  Copy number: Unknown
Gene/Insert
  Gene/Insert name: EB3-NeonGreen-T2A-iLifeact-mCherry
  Species: H. sapiens (human)
  Insert size (bp): 2409
  Mutation: None (wt)
  Entrez Gene: MAPRE3 (a.k.a. EB3, EBF3, EBF3-S, RP3)
  Promoter: pTub-alpha1
  Tag / fusion protein: mNeonGreen (on EB3) (C terminal on insert); mCherry (on iLifeact) (C terminal on insert)
  Cloning method: Restriction Enzyme; 5′ cloning site HindIII (not destroyed); 3′ cloning site NotI (not destroyed)
  Sequencing primers: 5′ pTub-alpha1 ( 5'-GTAAGAAGCAACACCTCCTC-3'); 3′ mCherry reverse ( 5'-TTGGTCACCTTCAGCTTGG-3')
Terms and licenses: Academic/Nonprofit Terms; Industry Terms: Not Available to Industry
Depositor comments: Improved (i)LifeAct-mCherry is prepared by mutating the start codon of the fluorophore ATGxCTG leaving a unique Kosak sequence-enhanced ATG start codon preceeding the LifeAct. We have experimentally detected in previous LifeAct versions that polymerase tend to skip LifeAct translation and start translation at the fluorophore instead, increasing fluorophore-derived background.
How to cite: pTub-alpha1-EB3-NeonGreen-T2A-iLifeact-mCherry was a gift from Frank Bradke & Sebastián Dupraz (Addgene plasmid # 175261 ; http://n2t.net/addgene:175261 ; RRID:Addgene_175261)
